LOCUS       Exported 6907 bp ds-DNA circular SYN 13-MAY-2021
DEFINITION  Expresses N-terminus to aa229 of Cre recombinase fused to ABI CID.
ACCESSION   .
VERSION     .
KEYWORDS    pBW2599_pCAG-PV1-iCre-N229-L1-ABI-NLS-BGHpA
SOURCE      synthetic DNA construct
  ORGANISM  synthetic DNA construct
REFERENCE   1 (bases 1 to 6907)
  AUTHORS   Weinberg BH, Cho JH, Agarwal Y, Pham NTH, Caraballo LD, Walkosz M,
            Ortega C, Trexler M, Tague N, Law B, Benman WKJ, Letendre J, Beal J
            , Wong WW
  TITLE     High-performance chemical- and light-inducible recombinases in
            mammalian cells and mice
  JOURNAL   Nature Communications (2019) volume 10, Article number: 4845
REFERENCE   2 (bases 1 to 6907)
  AUTHORS   .
  TITLE     Direct Submission
  JOURNAL   Exported May 13, 2021 from SnapGene Server 1.1.58
            http://www.snapgene.com
FEATURES             Location/Qualifiers
     source          1..6907
                     /organism="synthetic DNA construct"
                     /mol_type="other DNA"
     primer_bind     complement(22..38)
                     /label=M13 rev
                     /note="common sequencing primer, one of multiple similar
                     variants"
     primer_bind     complement(22..38)
                     /label=M13 Reverse
                     /note="In lacZ gene. Also called M13-rev"
     primer_bind     complement(35..57)
                     /label=M13/pUC Reverse
                     /note="In lacZ gene"
     protein_bind    46..62
                     /label=lac operator
                     /bound_moiety="lac repressor encoded by lacI"
                     /note="The lac repressor binds to the lac operator to
                     inhibit transcription in E. coli. This inhibition can be
                     relieved by adding lactose or
                     isopropyl-beta-D-thiogalactopyranoside (IPTG)."
     promoter        complement(70..100)
                     /label=lac promoter
                     /note="promoter for the E. coli lac operon"
     protein_bind    115..136
                     /label=CAP binding site
                     /bound_moiety="E. coli catabolite activator protein"
                     /note="CAP binding activates transcription in the presence
                     of cAMP."
     rep_origin      221..355
                     /label=SV40 ori
                     /note="SV40 origin of replication"
     primer_bind     282..301
                     /label=SV40pro-F
                     /note="SV40 promoter/origin, forward primer"
     polyA_signal    375..509
                     /label=SV40 poly(A) signal
                     /note="SV40 polyadenylation signal"
     primer_bind     complement(412..431)
                     /label=SV40pA-R
                     /note="SV40 polyA, reverse primer"
     primer_bind     466..485
                     /label=EBV-rev
                     /note="SV40 polyA terminator, reverse primer"
     primer_bind     complement(577..594)
                     /label=L4440
                     /note="L4440 vector, forward primer"
     rep_origin      complement(748..1336)
                     /direction=LEFT
                     /label=ori
                     /note="high-copy-number ColE1/pMB1/pBR322/pUC origin of
                     replication"
     primer_bind     complement(828..847)
                     /label=pBR322ori-F
                     /note="pBR322 origin, forward primer"
     CDS             complement(1507..2367)
                     /codon_start=1
                     /gene="bla"
                     /product="beta-lactamase"
                     /label=AmpR
                     /note="confers resistance to ampicillin, carbenicillin, and
                     related antibiotics"
                     /translation="MSIQHFRVALIPFFAAFCLPVFAHPETLVKVKDAEDQLGARVGYI
                     ELDLNSGKILESFRPEERFPMMSTFKVLLCGAVLSRIDAGQEQLGRRIHYSQNDLVEYS
                     PVTEKHLTDGMTVRELCSAAITMSDNTAANLLLTTIGGPKELTAFLHNMGDHVTRLDRW
                     EPELNEAIPNDERDTTMPVAMATTLRKLLTGELLTLASRQQLIDWMEADKVAGPLLRSA
                     LPAGWFIADKSGAGERGSRGIIAALGPDGKPSRIVVIYTTGSQATMDERNRQIAEIGAS
                     LIKHW"
     primer_bind     2130..2149
                     /label=Amp-R
                     /note="Ampicillin resistance gene, reverse primer"
     promoter        complement(2368..2472)
                     /gene="bla"
                     /label=AmpR promoter
     enhancer        2503..2882
                     /label=CMV enhancer
                     /note="human cytomegalovirus immediate early enhancer"
     promoter        2884..3159
                     /label=chicken beta-actin promoter
     intron          3160..4175
                     /label=chimeric intron
                     /note="chimera between introns from chicken beta-actin and
                     rabbit beta-globin"
     primer_bind     4099..4121
                     /label=pCAGGS-5
                     /note="Chimeric intron in CAG promoter, forward primer"
     primer_bind     4183..4202
                     /label=pCAG-F
                     /note="Rabbit beta-globin intron, for pCAG plasmids,
                     forward primer"
     CDS             5930..5953
                     /codon_start=1
                     /product="FLAG(R) epitope tag, followed by an enterokinase
                     cleavage site"
                     /label=FLAG
                     /translation="DYKDDDDK"
     CDS             5954..5974
                     /codon_start=1
                     /product="nuclear localization signal of SV40 (simian virus
                     40) large T antigen"
                     /label=SV40 NLS
                     /translation="PKKKRKV"
     polyA_signal    5984..6208
                     /label=bGH poly(A) signal
                     /note="bovine growth hormone polyadenylation signal"
     primer_bind     complement(6448..6467)
                     /label=Bglob-pA-R
                     /note="Rabbit beta-globin polyA region, reverse primer"
     polyA_signal    6513..6568
                     /label=-beta-globin poly(A) signal
                     /note="rabbit beta-globin polyadenylation signal (Gil and
                     Proudfoot, 1987)"
     primer_bind     complement(6567..6586)
                     /label=rbglobpA-R
                     /note="Rabbit beta-globin polyA, reverse primer. Also
                     called rb-glob-pA-term-R"
ORIGIN
        1 cccaagcttg gcgtaatcat ggtcatagct gtttcctgtg tgaaattgtt atccgctcac
       61 aattccacac aacatacgag ccggaagcat aaagtgtaaa gcctggggtg cctaatgagt
      121 gagctaactc acattaattg cgttgcgctc actgcccgct ttccagtcgg gaaacctgtc
      181 gtgccagcgg atccgcatct caattagtca gcaaccatag tcccgcccct aactccgccc
      241 agttccgccc attctccgcc ccatggctga ctaatttttt ttatttatgc agaggccgag
      301 gccgcctcgg cctctgagct attccagaag tagtgaggag gcttttttgg aggcctaggc
      361 ttttgcaaaa agctaacttg tttattgcag cttataatgg ttacaaataa agcaatagca
      421 tcacaaattt cacaaataaa gcattttttt cactgcattc tagttgtggt ttgtccaaac
      481 tcatcaatgt atcttatcat gtctggatcc gctgcattaa tgaatcggcc aacgcgcggg
      541 gagaggcggt ttgcgtattg ggcgctcttc cgcttcctcg ctcactgact cgctgcgctc
      601 ggtcgttcgg ctgcggcgag cggtatcagc tcactcaaag gcggtaatac ggttatccac
      661 agaatcaggg gataacgcag gaaagaacat gtgagcaaaa ggccagcaaa aggccaggaa
      721 ccgtaaaaag gccgcgttgc tggcgttttt ccataggctc cgcccccctg acgagcatca
      781 caaaaatcga cgctcaagtc agaggtggcg aaacccgaca ggactataaa gataccaggc
      841 gtttccccct ggaagctccc tcgtgcgctc tcctgttccg accctgccgc ttaccggata
      901 cctgtccgcc tttctccctt cgggaagcgt ggcgctttct catagctcac gctgtaggta
      961 tctcagttcg gtgtaggtcg ttcgctccaa gctgggctgt gtgcacgaac cccccgttca
     1021 gcccgaccgc tgcgccttat ccggtaacta tcgtcttgag tccaacccgg taagacacga
     1081 cttatcgcca ctggcagcag ccactggtaa caggattagc agagcgaggt atgtaggcgg
     1141 tgctacagag ttcttgaagt ggtggcctaa ctacggctac actagaagaa cagtatttgg
     1201 tatctgcgct ctgctgaagc cagttacctt cggaaaaaga gttggtagct cttgatccgg
     1261 caaacaaacc accgctggta gcggtggttt ttttgtttgc aagcagcaga ttacgcgcag
     1321 aaaaaaagga tctcaagaag atcctttgat cttttctacg gggtctgacg ctcagtggaa
     1381 cgaaaactca cgttaaggga ttttggtcat gagattatca aaaaggatct tcacctagat
     1441 ccttttaaat taaaaatgaa gttttaaatc aatctaaagt atatatgagt aaacttggtc
     1501 tgacagttac caatgcttaa tcagtgaggc acctatctca gcgatctgtc tatttcgttc
     1561 atccatagtt gcctgactcc ccgtcgtgta gataactacg atacgggagg gcttaccatc
     1621 tggccccagt gctgcaatga taccgcgaga cccacgctca ccggctccag atttatcagc
     1681 aataaaccag ccagccggaa gggccgagcg cagaagtggt cctgcaactt tatccgcctc
     1741 catccagtct attaattgtt gccgggaagc tagagtaagt agttcgccag ttaatagttt
     1801 gcgcaacgtt gttgccattg ctacaggcat cgtggtgtca cgctcgtcgt ttggtatggc
     1861 ttcattcagc tccggttccc aacgatcaag gcgagttaca tgatccccca tgttgtgcaa
     1921 aaaagcggtt agctccttcg gtcctccgat cgttgtcaga agtaagttgg ccgcagtgtt
     1981 atcactcatg gttatggcag cactgcataa ttctcttact gtcatgccat ccgtaagatg
     2041 cttttctgtg actggtgagt actcaaccaa gtcattctga gaatagtgta tgcggcgacc
     2101 gagttgctct tgcccggcgt caatacggga taataccgcg ccacatagca gaactttaaa
     2161 agtgctcatc attggaaaac gttcttcggg gcgaaaactc tcaaggatct taccgctgtt
     2221 gagatccagt tcgatgtaac ccactcgtgc acccaactga tcttcagcat cttttacttt
     2281 caccagcgtt tctgggtgag caaaaacagg aaggcaaaat gccgcaaaaa agggaataag
     2341 ggcgacacgg aaatgttgaa tactcatact cttccttttt caatattatt gaagcattta
     2401 tcagggttat tgtctcatga gcggatacat atttgaatgt atttagaaaa ataaacaaat
     2461 aggggttccg cgcacatttc cccgaaaagt gccacctggg tcgacattga ttattgacta
     2521 gttattaata gtaatcaatt acggggtcat tagttcatag cccatatatg gagttccgcg
     2581 ttacataact tacggtaaat ggcccgcctg gctgaccgcc caacgacccc cgcccattga
     2641 cgtcaataat gacgtatgtt cccatagtaa cgccaatagg gactttccat tgacgtcaat
     2701 gggtggagta tttacggtaa actgcccact tggcagtaca tcaagtgtat catatgccaa
     2761 gtacgccccc tattgacgtc aatgacggta aatggcccgc ctggcattat gcccagtaca
     2821 tgaccttatg ggactttcct acttggcagt acatctacgt attagtcatc gctattacca
     2881 tggtcgaggt gagccccacg ttctgcttca ctctccccat ctcccccccc tccccacccc
     2941 caattttgta tttatttatt ttttaattat tttgtgcagc gatgggggcg gggggggggg
     3001 gggcgcgcgc caggcggggc ggggcggggc gaggggcggg gcggggcgag gcggaaaggt
     3061 gcggcggcag ccaatcagag cggcgcgctc cgaaagtttc cttttatggc gaggcggcgg
     3121 cggcggcggc cctataaaaa gcgaagcgcg cggcgggcgg gagtcgctgc gttgccttcg
     3181 ccccgtgccc cgctccgcgc cgcctcgcgc cgcccgcccc ggctctgact gaccgcgtta
     3241 ctcccacagg tgagcgggcg ggacggccct tctcctccgg gctgtaatta gcgcttggtt
     3301 taatgacggc tcgtttcttt tctgtggctg cgtgaaagcc ttaaagggct ccgggagggc
     3361 cctttgtgcg ggggggagcg gctcgggggg tgcgtgcgtg tgtgtgtgcg tggggagcgc
     3421 cgcgtgcggc tccgcgctgc ccggcggctg tgagcgctgc gggcgcggcg cggggctttg
     3481 tgcgctccgc agtgtgcgcg aggggagcgc ggccgggggc ggtgccccgc ggtgcggggg
     3541 gggctgcgag gggaacaaag gctgcgtgcg gggtgtgtgc gtgggggggt gagcaggggg
     3601 tgtgggcgcg gcggtcgggc tgtaaccccc ccctgcaccc ccctccccga gttgctgagc
     3661 acggcccggc ttcgggtgcg gggctccgta cggggcgtgg cgcggggctc gccgtgccgg
     3721 gcggggggtg gcggcaggtg ggggtgccgg gcggggcggg gccgcctcgg gccggggagg
     3781 gctcggggga ggggcgcggc ggcccccgga gcgccggcgg ctgtcgaggc gcggcgagcc
     3841 gcagccattg ccttttatgg taatcgtgcg agagggcgca gggacttcct ttgtcccaaa
     3901 tctgtgcgga gccgaaatct gggaggcgcc gccgcacccc ctctagcggg cgcggggcga
     3961 agcggtgcgg cgccggcagg aaggaaatgg gcggggaggg ccttcgtgcg tcgccgcgcc
     4021 gccgtcccct tctccctctc cagcctcggg gctgtccgcg gggggacggc tgccttcggg
     4081 ggggacgggg cagggcgggg ttcggcttct ggcgtgtgac cggcggctct agagcctctg
     4141 ctaaccatgt tcatgccttc ttctttttcc tacagctcct gggcaacgtg ctggttattg
     4201 tgctgtctca tcattttggc aaagaattga ttaattcgag cgaaggcgcg cccattactc
     4261 gcatccattc tcaggctgtc tcgtctcgtc tcgcacgcgt gccgccacca tgtccaacct
     4321 gctgactgtg caccaaaacc tgcctgccct ccctgtggat gccacctctg atgaagtcag
     4381 gaagaacctg atggacatgt tcagggacag gcaggccttc tctgaacaca cctggaagat
     4441 gctcctgtct gtgtgcagat cctgggctgc ctggtgcaag ctgaacaaca ggaaatggtt
     4501 ccctgctgaa cctgaggatg tgagggacta cctcctgtac ctgcaagcca gaggcctggc
     4561 tgtgaagacc atccaacagc acctgggcca gctcaacatg ctgcacagga gatctggcct
     4621 gcctcgccct tctgactcca atgctgtgtc cctggtgatg aggagaatca gaaaggagaa
     4681 tgtggatgct ggggagagag ccaagcaggc cctggccttt gaacgcactg actttgacca
     4741 agtcagatcc ctgatggaga actctgacag atgccaggac atcaggaacc tggccttcct
     4801 gggcattgcc tacaacaccc tgctgcgcat tgccgaaatt gccagaatca gagtgaagga
     4861 catctcccgc accgatggtg ggagaatgct gatccacatt ggcaggacca agaccctggt
     4921 gtccacagct ggtgtggaga aggccctgtc cctgggggtt accaagctgg tggagagatg
     4981 gatctctgtg tctggttccg gagggtctgg ctccggatca agtggtggca gcggtacccc
     5041 tttgtatggt tttacttcga tttgtggaag aagacctgag atggaagatg ctgtttcgac
     5101 tataccaaga ttccttcaat cttcctctgg ttcgatgtta gatggtcggt ttgatcctca
     5161 atccgccgct catttcttcg gtgtttacga cggccatggc ggttctcagg tagcgaacta
     5221 ttgtagagag aggatgcatt tggctttggc ggaggagata gctaaggaga aaccgatgct
     5281 ctgcgatggt gatacgtggc tggagaagtg gaagaaagct cttttcaact cgttcctgag
     5341 agttgactcg gagattgggt cagttgcgcc ggagacggtt gggtcaacgt cggtggttgc
     5401 cgttgttttc ccgtctcaca tcttcgtcgc taactgcggt gactctagag ccgttctttg
     5461 ccgcggcaaa actgcacttc cattatccgt tgaccataaa ccggatagag aagatgaagc
     5521 tgcgaggatt gaagccgcag gagggaaagt gattcagtgg aatggagctc gtgttttcgg
     5581 tgttctcgcc atgtcgagat ccattggcga tagatacttg aaaccatcca tcattcctga
     5641 tccggaagtg acggctgtga agagagtaaa agaagatgat tgtctgattt tggcgagtga
     5701 cggggtttgg gatgtaatga cggatgaaga agcgtgtgag atggcaagga agcggattct
     5761 cttgtggcac aagaaaaacg cggtggctgg ggatgcatcg ttgctcgcgg atgagcggag
     5821 aaaggaaggg aaagatcctg cggcgatgtc cgcggctgag tatttgtcaa agctggcgat
     5881 acagagagga agcaaagaca acataagtgt ggtggtggtt gatttgaagg attacaagga
     5941 cgatgacgat aagcccaaga aaaagcggaa ggtgtgagaa ttcctgtgcc ttctagttgc
     6001 cagccatctg ttgtttgccc ctcccccgtg ccttccttga ccctggaagg tgccactccc
     6061 actgtccttt cctaataaaa tgaggaaatt gcatcgcatt gtctgagtag gtgtcattct
     6121 attctggggg gtggggtggg gcaggacagc aagggggagg attgggaaga caatagcagg
     6181 catgctgggg atgcggtggg ctctatggct tctgaggcgg aaagaaccag ctggggctct
     6241 agggggtatc cccacgcgcc ctgtagcgtg taccgctggg agttcgtaga cggaaacaaa
     6301 cgcagaatcc aagcgcggcc gcccaggata catagattac cacaactccg agcccttcca
     6361 ccgctagcgc actcctcagg tgcaggctgc ctatcagaag gtggtggctg gtgtggccaa
     6421 tgccctggct cacaaatacc actgagatct ttttccctct gccaaaaatt atggggacat
     6481 catgaagccc cttgagcatc tgacttctgg ctaataaagg aaatttattt tcattgcaat
     6541 agtgtgttgg aattttttgt gtctctcact cggaaggaca tatgggaggg caaatcattt
     6601 aaaacatcag aatgagtatt tggtttagag tttggcaaca tatgcccata tgctggctgc
     6661 catgaacaaa ggttggctat aaagaggtca tcagtatatg aaacagcccc ctgctgtcca
     6721 ttccttattc catagaaaag ccttgacttg aggttagatt ttttttatat tttgttttgt
     6781 gttatttttt tctttaacat ccctaaaatt ttccttacat gttttactag ccagattttt
     6841 cctcctctcc tgactactcc cagtcatagc tgtccctctt ctcttatgga gatccctcga
     6901 cctgcag
//
