[The description below was written by a language model from this plasmid's Addgene catalogue record and the feature table of its GenBank file.]
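Description:
pBW2599_pCAG-PV1-iCre-N229-L1-ABI-NLS-BGHpA is a 6.9 kb mammalian expression plasmid built on the pCAGGS backbone that encodes one half of a chemically inducible split Cre recombinase. It is propagated in E. coli through a high-copy ColE1/pUC-type origin and selected with ampicillin via the beta-lactamase gene. The backbone also retains an SV40 origin, an SV40 poly(A) signal and lac promoter/operator remnants.

Expression is driven by the CAG promoter, annotated here as its three parts: the CMV immediate-early enhancer, the chicken beta-actin promoter and the chimeric chicken beta-actin/rabbit beta-globin intron, a combination that gives strong, broadly active transcription in mammalian cells. The insert is a synthetic Cre fragment ("iCre" in the plasmid name) running from the N-terminus to amino acid 229, joined through a linker (L1) to ABI, which the record describes as a chemically induced dimerization (CID) domain, and ending in an SV40 large T antigen nuclear localization signal. The Cre–ABI coding region itself is not annotated in the feature table, which marks only a FLAG epitope immediately upstream of the NLS; the FLAG tag is not listed in the catalogue fields. Transcripts terminate at a bovine growth hormone poly(A) signal, with the backbone's rabbit beta-globin poly(A) lying further downstream. The meaning of the "PV1" element in the name is not stated.

On its own the truncated Cre should be inactive. The design implies co-expression with a complementary C-terminal Cre fragment fused to ABI's dimerization partner, so that a small-molecule inducer brings the halves together and restores recombination at lox sites. That partner construct and the inducer are not specified in this record. The plasmid belongs to a toolkit of chemical- and light-inducible recombinases for mammalian cells and mice.
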