Addgene plasmid #108739: pBW2599_pCAG-PV1-iCre-N229-L1-ABI-NLS-BGHpA
Purpose: Expresses N-terminus to aa229 of Cre recombinase fused to ABI CID
Depositing lab: Wilson Wong. Depositing organization: Boston University Main Campus. Publication: High-performance chemical- and light-inducible recombinases in mammalian cells and mice. Weinberg BH, Cho JH, Agarwal Y, Pham NTH, Caraballo LD, Walkosz M, Ortega C, Trexler M, Tague N, Law B, Benman WKJ, Letendre J, Beal J, Wong WW. Nat Commun. 2019 Oct 24;10(1):4845. doi: 10.1038/s41467-019-12800-7. PubMed 31649244.
Backbone
  Vector backbone: pCAGGS
  Vector type: Mammalian Expression, Cre/Lox, Synthetic Biology
Growth in bacteria
  Bacterial resistance: Ampicillin, 100 μg/mL
  Growth temperature: 37°C
  Growth strain: NEB Stable
  Copy number: High Copy
Gene/Insert
  Gene/Insert name: Cre recombinase fragment N-terminus to aa229
  Species: Synthetic
  Promoter: pCAG
  Tag / fusion protein: ABI,NLS (C terminal on insert)
  Cloning method: Restriction Enzyme; 5′ cloning site MluI (not destroyed); 3′ cloning site BspEI (not destroyed)
Terms and licenses: Academic/Nonprofit Terms; Industry Terms: Not Available to Industry
Depositor comments: Please visit https://www.biorxiv.org/content/10.1101/747121v1 for bioRxiv preprint.
How to cite: pBW2599_pCAG-PV1-iCre-N229-L1-ABI-NLS-BGHpA was a gift from Wilson Wong (Addgene plasmid # 108739 ; http://n2t.net/addgene:108739 ; RRID:Addgene_108739)
