>Addgene plasmid #108739 | pBW2599_pCAG-PV1-iCre-N229-L1-ABI-NLS-BGHpA | addgene partial sequence | sequence record 216277 | Addgene Partial NGS Result
TGCACCCCCCTCCCCGAGTTGCTGAGCACGGCCCGGCTTCGGGTGCGGGGCTCCGTACGGGGCGTGGCGC
GGGGCTCGCCGTGCCGGGCGGGGGGTGGCGGCAGGTGGGGGTGCCGGGCGGGGCGGGGCCGCCTCGGGCC
GGGGAGGGCTCGGGGGAGGGGCGCGGCGGCCCCCGGAGCGCCGGCGGCTGTCGAGGCGCGGCGAGCCGCA
GCCATTGCCTTTTATGGTAATCGTGCGAGAGGGCGCAGGGACTTCCTTTGTCCCAAATCTGTGCGGAGCC
GAAATCTGGGAGGCGCCGCCGCACCCCCTCTAGCGGGCGCGGGGCGAAGCGGTGCGGCGCCGGCAGGAAG
GAAATGGGCGGGGAGGGCCTTCGTGCGTCGCCGCGCCGCCGTCCCCTTCTCCCTCTCCAGCCTCGGGGCT
GTCCGCGGGGGGACGGCTGCCTTCGGGGGGGACGGGGCAGGGCGGGGTTCGGCTTCTGGCGTGTGACCGG
CGGCTCTAGAGCCTCTGCTAACCATGTTCATGCCTTCTTCTTTTTCCTACAGCTCCTGGGCAACGTGCTG
GTTATTGTGCTGTCTCATCATTTTGGCAAAGAATTGATTAATTCGAGCGAAGGCGCGCCCATTACTCGCA
TCCATTCTCAGGCTGTCTCGTCTCGTCTCGCACGCGTGCCGCCACCATGTCCAACCTGCTGACTGTGCAC
CAAAACCTGCCTGCCCTCCCTGTGGATGCCACCTCTGATGAAGTCAGGAAGAACCTGATGGACATGTTCA
GGGACAGGCAGGCCTTCTCTGAACACACCTGGAAGATGCTCCTGTCTGTGTGCAGATCCTGGGCTGCCTG
GTGCAAGCTGAACAACAGGAAATGGTTCCCTGCTGAACCTGAGGATGTGAGGGACTACCTCCTGTACCTG
CAAGCCAGAGGCCTGGCTGTGAAGACCATCCAACAGCACCTGGGCCAGCTCAACATGCTGCACAGGAGAT
CTGGCCTGCCTCGCCCTTCTGACTCCAATGCTGTGTCCCTGGTGATGAGGAGAATCAGAAAGGAGAATGT
GGATGCTGGGGAGAGAGCCAAGCAGGCCCTGGCCTTTGAACGCACTGACTTTGACCAAGTCAGATCCCTG
ATGGAGAACTCTGACAGATGCCAGGACATCAGGAACCTGGCCTTCCTGGGCATTGCCTACAACACCCTGC
TGCGCATTGCCGAAATTGCCAGAATCAGAGTGAAGGACATCTCCCGCACCGATGGTGGGAGAATGCTGAT
CCACATTGGCAGGACCAAGACCCTGGTGTCCACAGCTGGTGTGGAGAAGGCCCTGTCCCTGGGGGTTACC
AAGCTGGTGGAGAGATGGATCTCTGTGTCTGGTTCCGGAGGGTCTGGCTCCGGATCAAGTGGTGGCAGCG
GTACCCCTTTGTATGGTTTTACTTCGATTTGTGGAAGAAGACCTGAGATGGAAGATGCTGTTTCGACTAT
ACCAAGATTCCTTCAATCTTCCTCTGGTTCGATGTTAGATGGTCGGTTTGATCCTCAATCCGCCGCTCAT
TTCTTCGGTGTTTACGACGGCCATGGCGGTTCTCAGGTAGCGAACTATTGTAGAGAGAGGATGCATTTGG
CTTTGGCGGAGGAGATAGCTAAGGAGAAACCGATGCTCTGCGATGGTGATACGTGGCTGGAGAAGTGGAA
GAAAGCTCTTTTCAACTCGTTCCTGAGAGTTGACTCGGAGATTGGGTCAGTTGCGCCGGAGACGGTTGGG
TCAACGTCGGTGGTTGCCGTTGTTTTCCCGTCTCACATCTTCGTCGCTAACTGCGGTGACTCTAGAGCCG
TTCTTTGCCGCGGCAAAACTGCACTTCCATTATCCGTTGACCATAAACCGGATAGAGAAGATGAAGCTGC
GAGGATTGAAGCCGCAGGAGGGAAAGTGATTCAGTGGAATGGAGCTCGTGTTTTCGGTGTTCTCGCCATG
TCGAGATCCATTGGCGATAGATACTTGAAACCATCCATCATTCCTGATCCGGAAGTGACGGCTGTGAAGA
GAGTAAAAGAAGATGATTGTCTGATTTTGGCGAGTGACGGGGTTTGGGATGTAATGACGGATGAAGAAGC
GTGTGAGATGGCAAGGAAGCGGATTCTCTTGTGGCACAAGAAAAACGCGGTGGCTGGGGATGCATCGTTG
CTCGCGGATGAGCGGAGAAAGGAAGGGAAAGATCCTGCGGCGATGTCCGCGGCTGAGTATTTGTCAAAGC
TGGCGATACAGAGAGGAAGCAAAGACAACATAAGTGTGGTGGTGGTTGATTTGAAGGATTACAAGGACGA
TGACGATAAGCCCAAGAAAAAGCGGAAGGTGTGAGAATTCCTGTGCCTTCTAGTTGCCAGCCATCTGTTG
TTTGCCCCTCCCCCGTGCCTTCCTTGACCCTGGAAGGTGCCACTCCCACTGTCCTTTCCTAATAAAATGA
GGAAATTGCATCGCATTGTCTGAGTAGGTGTCATTCTATTCTGGGGGGTGGGGTGGGGCAGGACAGCAAG
GGGGAGGATTGGGAAGACAATAGCAGGCATGCTGGGGATGCGGTGGGCTCTATGGCTTCTGAGGCGGAAA
GAACCAGCTGGGGCTCTAGGGGGTATCCCCACGCGCCCTGTAGCGTGTACCGCTGGGAGTTCGTAGACGG
AAACAAACGCAGAATCCAAGCGCGGCCGCCCAGGATACATAGATTACCACAACTCCGAGCCCTTCCACCG
CTAGCGCACTCCTCAGGTGCAGGCTGCCTATCAGAAGGTGGTGGCTGGTGTGGCCAATGCCCTGGCTCAC
AAATACCACTGAGATCTTTTTCCCTCTGCCAAAAATTATGGGGACATCATGAAGCCCCTTGAGCATCTGA
CTTCTGGCTAATAAAGGAAATTTATTTTCATTGCAATAGTGTGTTGGAATTTTTTGTGTCTCTCACTCGG
AAGGACATATGGGAGGGCAAATCATTTAAAACATCAGAATGAGTATTTGGTTTAGAGTTTGGCAACATAT
GCCCATATGCTGGCTGCCATGAACAAAGGTTGGCTATAAAGAGGTCATCAGTATATGAAACAGCCCCCTG
CTGTCCATTCCTTATTCCATAGAAAAGCCTTGACTTGAGGTTAGATTTTTTTTATATTTTGTTTTGTGTT
ATTTTTTTCTTTAACATCCCTAAAATTTTCCTTACATGTTTTACTAGCCAGATTTTTCCTCCTCTCCTGA
CTACTCCCAGTCATAGCTGTCCCTCTTCTCTTATGGAGATCCCTCGACCTGCAGCCCAAGCTTGGCGTAA
TCATGGTCATAGCTGTTTCCTGTGTGAAATTGTTATCCGCTCACAATTCCACACAACATACGAGCCGGAA
GCATAAAGTGTAAAGCCTGGGGTGCCTAATGAGTGAGCTAACTCACATTAATTGCGTTGCGCTCACTGCC
CGCTTTCCAGTCGGGAAACCTGTCGTGCCAGCGGATCCGCATCTCAATTAGTCAGCAACCATAGTCCCGC
CCCTAACTCCGCCCAGTTCCGCCCATTCTCCGCCCCATGGCTGACTAATTTTTTTTATTTATGCAGAGGC
CGAGGCCGCCTCGGCCTCTGAGCTATTCCAGAAGTAGTGAGGAGGCTTTTTTGGAGGCCTAGGCTTTTGC
AAAAAGCTAACTTGTTTATTGCAGCTTATAATGGTTACAAATAAAGCAATAGCATCACAAATTTCACAAA
TAAAGCATTTTTTTCACTGCATTCTAGTTGTGGTTTGTCCAAACTCATCAATGTATCTTATCATGTCTGG
ATCCGCTGCATTAATGAATCGGCCAACGCGCGGGGAGAGGCGGTTTGCGTATTGGGCGCTCTTCCGCTTC
CTCGCTCACTGACTCGCTGCGCTCGGTCGTTCGGCTGCGGCGAGCGGTATCAGCTCACTCAAAGGCGGTA
ATACGGTTATCCACAGAATCAGGGGATAACGCAGGAAAGAACATGTGAGCAAAAGGCCAGCAAAAGGCCA
GGAACCGTAAAAAGGCCGCGTTGCTGGCGTTTTTCCATAGGCTCCGCCCCCCTGACGAGCATCACAAAAA
TCGACGCTCAAGTCAGAGGTGGCGAAACCCGACAGGACTATAAAGATACCAGGCGTTTCCCCCTGGAAGC
TCCCTCGTGCGCTCTCCTGTTCCGACCCTGCCGCTTACCGGATACCTGTCCGCCTTTCTCCCTTCGGGAA
GCGTGGCGCTTTCTCATAGCTCACGCTGTAGGTATCTCAGTTCGGTGTAGGTCGTTCGCTCCAAGCTGGG
CTGTGTGCACGAACCCCCCGTTCAGCCCGACCGCTGCGCCTTATCCGGTAACTATCGTCTTGAGTCCAAC
CCGGTAAGACACGACTTATCGCCACTGGCAGCAGCCACTGGTAACAGGATTAGCAGAGCGAGGTATGTAG
GCGGTGCTACAGAGTTCTTGAAGTGGTGGCCTAACTACGGCTACACTAGAAGAACAGTATTTGGTATCTG
CGCTCTGCTGAAGCCAGTTACCTTCGGAAAAAGAGTTGGTAGCTCTTGATCCGGCAAACAAACCACCGCT
GGTAGCGGTGGTTTTTTTGTTTGCAAGCAGCAGATTACGCGCAGAAAAAAAGGATCTCAAGAAGATCCTT
TGATCTTTTCTACGGGGTCTGACGCTCAGTGGAACGAAAACTCACGTTAAGGGATTTTGGTCATGAGATT
ATCAAAAAGGATCTTCACCTAGATCCTTTTAAATTAAAAATGAAGTTTTAAATCAATCTAAAGTATATAT
GAGTAAACTTGGTCTGACAGTTACCAATGCTTAATCAGTGAGGCACCTATCTCAGCGATCTGTCTATTTC
GTTCATCCATAGTTGCCTGACTCCCCGTCGTGTAGATAACTACGATACGGGAGGGCTTACCATCTGGCCC
CAGTGCTGCAATGATACCGCGAGACCCACGCTCACCGGCTCCAGATTTATCAGCAATAAACCAGCCAGCC
GGAAGGGCCGAGCGCAGAAGTGGTCCTGCAACTTTATCCGCCTCCATCCAGTCTATTAATTGTTGCCGGG
AAGCTAGAGTAAGTAGTTCGCCAGTTAATAGTTTGCGCAACGTTGTTGCCATTGCTACAGGCATCGTGGT
GTCACGCTCGTCGTTTGGTATGGCTTCATTCAGCTCCGGTTCCCAACGATCAAGGCGAGTTACATGATCC
CCCATGTTGTGCAAAAAAGCGGTTAGCTCCTTCGGTCCTCCGATCGTTGTCAGAAGTAAGTTGGCCGCAG
TGTTATCACTCATGGTTATGGCAGCACTGCATAATTCTCTTACTGTCATGCCATCCGTAAGATGCTTTTC
TGTGACTGGTGAGTACTCAACCAAGTCATTCTGAGAATAGTGTATGCGGCGACCGAGTTGCTCTTGCCCG
GCGTCAATACGGGATAATACCGCGCCACATAGCAGAACTTTAAAAGTGCTCATCATTGGAAAACGTTCTT
CGGGGCGAAAACTCTCAAGGATCTTACCGCTGTTGAGATCCAGTTCGATGTAACCCACTCGTGCACCCAA
CTGATCTTCAGCATCTTTTACTTTCACCAGCGTTTCTGGGTGAGCAAAAACAGGAAGGCAAAATGCCGCA
AAAAAGGGAATAAGGGCGACACGGAAATGTTGAATACTCATACTCTTCCTTTTTCAATATTATTGAAGCA
TTTATCAGGGTTATTGTCTCATGAGCGGATACATATTTGAATGTATTTAGAAAAATAAACAAATAGGGGT
TCCGCGCACATTTCCCCGAAAAGTGCCACCTGGGTCGACATTGATTATTGACTAGTTATTAATAGTAATC
AATTACGGGGTCATTAGTTCATAGCCCATATATGGAGTTCCGCGTTACATAACTTACGGTAAATGGCCCG
CCTGGCTGACCGCCCAACGACCCCCGCCCATTGACGTCAATAATGACGTATGTTCCCATAGTAACGCCAA
TAGGGACTTTCCATTGACGTCAATGGGTGGAGTATTTACGGTAAACTGCCCACTTGGCAGTACATCAAGT
GTATCATATGCCAAGTACGCCCCCTATTGACGTCAATGACGGTAAATGGCCCGCCTGGCATTATGCCCAG
TACATGACCTTATGGGACTTTCCTACTTGGCAGTACATCTACGTATTAGTCATCGCTATTACCATGGTCG
AGGTGAGCCCCACGTTCTGCTTCACTCTCCCCATCTCCCCCCCCTCCCCACCCCCAATTTTGTATTTATT
TATTTTTTAATTATTTTGTGCAGCGATGGGGGCGGGGGGGGGGG
